Addgene plasmid #169723: SPOP-V5 (BTB+BACK)
Purpose: Mammalian Expression of mouse SPOP-BTB+BACK (L186D, L190D, L193D, I217K, Y353E)
Depositing lab: Tanja Mittag. Depositing organization: St. Jude Children's Research Hospital. Publication: Cancer Mutations of the Tumor Suppressor SPOP Disrupt the Formation of Active, Phase-Separated Compartments. Bouchard JJ, Otero JH, Scott DC, Szulc E, Martin EW, Sabri N, Granata D, Marzahn MR, Lindorff-Larsen K, Salvatella X, Schulman BA, Mittag T. Mol Cell. 2018 Oct 4;72(1):19-36.e8. doi: 10.1016/j.molcel.2018.08.027. Epub 2018 Sep 20. PubMed 30244836.
Backbone
  Vector backbone: pCDNA.3
  Backbone manufacturer: Invitrogen
  Vector type: Mammalian Expression
Growth in bacteria
  Bacterial resistance: Ampicillin, 100 μg/mL
  Growth temperature: 37°C
  Growth strain: DH5alpha
  Copy number: High Copy
Gene/Insert
  Gene/Insert name: SPOP
  Species: M. musculus (mouse)
  Insert size (bp): 1170
  Mutation: L186D, L190D, L193D, I217K, Y353E
  Entrez Gene: Spop (a.k.a. Pcif1, TEF2)
  Promoter: CMV
  Tag / fusion protein: V5 (N terminal on insert)
  Cloning method: Gateway Cloning
Terms and licenses: Academic/Nonprofit Terms; Industry Terms: Not Available to Industry
How to cite: SPOP-V5 (BTB+BACK) was a gift from Tanja Mittag (Addgene plasmid # 169723 ; http://n2t.net/addgene:169723 ; RRID:Addgene_169723)
