[The description below was written by a language model from this plasmid's Addgene catalogue record and pLannotate feature annotations shown in this document.]
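Description:
SPOP-V5 (BTB+BACK) is a mammalian expression plasmid of about 6.6 kb built on an Invitrogen pcDNA3-type backbone, with the insert introduced by Gateway cloning. It is propagated in E. coli from a high-copy ColE1/pUC origin under ampicillin selection (AmpR with its bla promoter). It also carries an f1 origin for single-stranded DNA production. For selection in mammalian cells, an SV40 enhancer/early promoter drives a neomycin phosphotransferase gene, which is followed by an SV40 polyadenylation signal and would confer G418 resistance. Several other annotated elements appear to be backbone remnants or short sequence matches rather than functional parts. These include a short HIV-1 LTR-like fragment, a ble fragment, lac promoter/operator elements with a lacI fragment, and a bom fragment.

The expression cassette consists of the human CMV immediate-early enhancer and promoter, a T7 promoter that would allow in vitro transcription, a V5 epitope tag fused to the N-terminus of SPOP, and a bovine growth hormone polyadenylation signal. The catalogue lists the insert as mouse Spop; the automated annotation matched it to the human SPOP protein entry, which most likely reflects close similarity between the orthologues. SPOP is the substrate adaptor of a cullin-3–RING E3 ubiquitin ligase. This version carries five substitutions: L186D, L190D, L193D, I217K and Y353E. The construct name indicates that these lie in the BTB and BACK domains, which in SPOP mediate self-association. The record does not spell out the effect of each mutation. The associated publication concerns how SPOP forms active, phase-separated compartments and how cancer mutations disrupt them, so the plasmid is suited to expressing a V5-detectable, domain-mutated SPOP in cultured mammalian cells for comparison with wild-type protein.
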