Features (pLannotate 1.2.2; 21 found; start..end, strand, type, name):
      1..380     +  enhancer       CMV enhancer: human cytomegalovirus immediate early enhancer
    381..584     +  promoter       CMV promoter: human cytomegalovirus (CMV) immediate early promoter
    580..613     +  LTR            5' LTR (truncated) (fragment): truncated 5' long terminal repeat (LTR) from HIV-1
    629..647     +  promoter       T7 promoter: promoter for bacteriophage T7 RNA polymerase
    770..811     +  CDS            V5 tag: epitope tag from simian virus 5
    812..1933    +  CDS            SPOP: SPOP_HUMAN - Experimental evidence at protein level: Swiss-Prot protein existence level 1. Component of a cullin-RING-based BCR (BTB-CUL3-RBX1) E3 ubiquitin-protein ligase complex that mediates the ubiquitination of target proteins, leading most often to their proteasomal degradation. In complex with CUL3, involved in ubiquitination and proteasomal degradation of BRMS1, DAXX, PDX1/IPF1, GLI2 and GLI3. In complex with CUL3, involved in ubiquitination of MACROH2A1 and BMI1; this does not lead to their proteasomal degradation. Inhibits transcriptional activation of PDX1/IPF1 targets, such as insu
   1974..2198    +  polyA_signal   bGH poly(A) signal: bovine growth hormone polyadenylation signal
   2202..2223    +  promoter       SV40 promoter (fragment): SV40 enhancer and early promoter
   2244..2672    +  rep_origin     f1 ori (sequence partly withheld): f1 bacteriophage origin of replication; arrow indicates direction of (+) strand synthesis
   2686..3015    +  promoter       SV40 promoter: SV40 enhancer and early promoter
   3082..3873    +  CDS            neo: KKA2_KLEPN - Also known as kan, nptII. Experimental evidence at protein level: Swiss-Prot protein existence level 1. Resistance to kanamycin, neomycin, paromomycin, ribostamycin, butirosin and gentamicin B. From Klebsiella pneumoniae.
   3897..4055    +  CDS            ble (fragment): BLE_KLEPN - Experimental evidence at protein level: Swiss-Prot protein existence level 1. Binding protein with a strong affinity to the bleomycin family of antibiotics. Binds to CL990; an antimitotic-antibiotic compound. From Klebsiella pneumoniae.
   4050..4171    +  polyA_signal   SV40 poly(A) signal: SV40 polyadenylation signal
   4244..4260    -  protein_bind   lac operator: The lac repressor binds to the lac operator to inhibit transcription in E. coli. This inhibition can be relieved by adding lactose or isopropyl-β-D-thiogalactopyranoside (IPTG). lac repressor encoded by lacI
   4268..4298    -  promoter       lac promoter: promoter for the E. coli lac operon
   4313..4334    -  protein_bind   CAP binding site: CAP binding activates transcription in the presence of cAMP. E. coli catabolite activator protein
   4347..4439    -  CDS            lacI (fragment): lac repressor; lacI; The lac repressor binds to the lac operator to inhibit transcription in E. coli. This inhibition can be relieved by adding lactose or isopropyl-β-D-thiogalactopyranoside (IPTG).
   4622..5210    -  rep_origin     ori: high-copy-number ColE1/pMB1/pBR322/pUC origin of replication
   5381..6241    -  CDS            AmpR: β-lactamase; bla; confers resistance to ampicillin, carbenicillin, and related antibiotics
   6242..6346    -  promoter       AmpR promoter: bla
   6405..6457    -  misc_feature   bom (fragment): basis of mobility region from pBR322
>Addgene plasmid #169723 | SPOP-V5 (BTB+BACK) | addgene full sequence | sequence record 334786 | Addgene NGS Result
GACATTGATTATTGACTAGTTATTAATAGTAATCAATTACGGGGTCATTAGTTCATAGCCCATATATGGA
GTTCCGCGTTACATAACTTACGGTAAATGGCCCGCCTGGCTGACCGCCCAACGACCCCCGCCCATTGACG
TCAATAATGACGTATGTTCCCATAGTAACGCCAATAGGGACTTTCCATTGACGTCAATGGGTGGAGTATT
TACGGTAAACTGCCCACTTGGCAGTACATCAAGTGTATCATATGCCAAGTACGCCCCCTATTGACGTCAA
TGACGGTAAATGGCCCGCCTGGCATTATGCCCAGTACATGACCTTATGGGACTTTCCTACTTGGCAGTAC
ATCTACGTATTAGTCATCGCTATTACCATGGTGATGCGGTTTTGGCAGTACATCAATGGGCGTGGATAGC
GGTTTGACTCACGGGGATTTCCAAGTCTCCACCCCATTGACGTCAATGGGAGTTTGTTTTGGCACCAAAA
TCAACGGGACTTTCCAAAATGTCGTAACAACTCCGCCCCATTGACGCAAATGGGCGGTAGGCGTGTACGG
TGGGAGGTCTATATAAGCAGAGCTCTCTGGCTAACTAGAGAACCCACTGCTTACTGGCTTATCGAAATTA
ATACGACTCACTATAGGGAGACCCAAGCTGGCTAGCGTTTAAACTTAAGCTTGGTACCGAGCTCGGATCC
ACTAGTCCAGTGTGGTGGAATTCTGCAGATATCATGGGTAAGCCTATCCCGAATTCTGCAGATATCATGG
GTAAGCCTATCCCTAACCCTCTCCTCGGTCTCGATTCTACGATGTCAAGGGTTCCAAGTCCTCCACCTCC
GGCAGAAATGTCGAGTGGTCCCGTTGCCGAGAGCTGGTGCTATACACAGATCAAGGTAGTGAAGTTCTCC
TACATGTGGACCATCAATAACTTTAGTTTTTGCCGGGAGGAAATGGGTGAAGTCATAAAAAGTTCAACTT
TTTCATCAGGAGCCAATGATAAACTGAAATGGTGTTTGCGAGTAAACCCGAAAGGGCTAGATGAAGAAAG
CAAAGATTACCTGTCGCTTTACCTGTTGTTGGTCAGCTGTCCAAAGAGTGAAGTTCGGGCAAAGTTCAAG
TTCTCCATCCTGAATGCCAAGGGAGAAGAAACCAAAGCTATGGAGAGTCAGCGAGCTTATAGGTTCGTGC
AAGGCAAAGACTGGGGATTCAAAAAATTCATCCGCAGAGATTTTCTCTTGGACGAGGCCAATGGGCTTCT
CCCTGATGACAAGCTCACCCTCTTCTGTGAGGTGAGTGTAGTACAAGACTCTGTCAATATTTCTGGGCAG
AATACTATGAACATGGTAAAGGTTCCTGAATGCCGGGACGCAGATGAGGACGGAGGGGATTGGGAGAACT
CTCGATTCACCGACTGCTGCTTGTGTGTGGCTGGTCAAGAATTCCAGGCTCACAAGGCTAAGTTAGCAGC
TCGTTCTCCAGTCTTCAGTGCCATGTTTGAACATGAAATGGAGGAGAGCAAAAAGAATCGGGTTGAGATT
AACGACGTGGAGCCTGAGGTGTTTAAGGAGATGATGTGCTTCATCTACACGGGGAAGGCGCCGAACCTCG
ACAAGATGGCTGACGACTTGCTGGCAGCTGCCGATAAGTACGCCCTGGAGCGTCTGAAGGTCATGTGTGA
GGACGCCCTCTGCAGTAACCTCTCTGTGGAGAACGCTGCAGAGATTCTCATCCTGGCTGACCTCCACAGC
GCAGATCAGCTGAAGACGCAGGCAGTTGATTTCATCAACTATCATGCTTCGGATGTCTTGGAGACCTCTG
GGTGGAAGTCAATGGTGGTGTCACATCCCCACTTAGTGGCAGAAGCAGAGCGTTCTCTGGCTTCAGCACA
GTGCCCTTTCCTGGGGCCCCCACGCAAACGCCTGAAGCAATCCTAATCTAGAGGGCCCGTTTAAACCCGC
TGATCAGCCTCGACTGTGCCTTCTAGTTGCCAGCCATCTGTTGTTTGCCCCTCCCCCGTGCCTTCCTTGA
CCCTGGAAGGTGCCACTCCCACTGTCCTTTCCTAATAAAATGAGGAAATTGCATCGCATTGTCTGAGTAG
GTGTCATTCTATTCTGGGGGGTGGGGTGGGGCAGGACAGCAAGGGGGAGGATTGGGAAGACAATAGCAGG
CATGCTGGGGATGCGGTGGGCTCTATGGCTTCTGAGGCGGAAAGAACCAGCTGGGGCTCTAGGGGGTATC
CCC
[124 nt withheld, positions 2244-2367]
C
[91 nt withheld, positions 2369-2459]
A
[49 nt withheld, positions 2461-2509]
CCTTTGACGTTGGAGTCCACGTTCTTT
[37 nt withheld, positions 2537-2573]
ACCCTATCTCGGTCTATTCTTTTGATTTATAAGGGATTTTGCCGATTTCGGCCTATTGGTTAAAAAATGA
GCTGATTTAACAAAAATTTAACGCGAATTAATTCTGTGGAATGTGTGTCAGTTAGGGTGTGGAAAGTCCC
CAGGCTCCCCAGCAGGCAGAAGTATGCAAAGCATGCATCTCAATTAGTCAGCAACCAGGTGTGGAAAGTC
CCCAGGCTCCCCAGCAGGCAGAAGTATGCAAAGCATGCATCTCAATTAGTCAGCAACCATAGTCCCGCCC
CTAACTCCGCCCATCCCGCCCCTAACTCCGCCCAGTTCCGCCCATTCTCCGCCCCATGGCTGACTAATTT
TTTTTATTTATGCAGAGGCCGAGGCCGCCTCTGCCTCTGAGCTATTCCAGAAGTAGTGAGGAGGCTTTTT
TGGAGGCCTAGGCTTTTGCAAAAAGCTCCCGGGAGCTTGTATATCCATTTTCGGATCTGATCAAGAGACA
GGATGAGGATCGTTTCGCATGATTGAACAAGATGGATTGCACGCAGGTTCTCCGGCCGCTTGGGTGGAGA
GGCTATTCGGCTATGACTGGGCACAACAGACAATCGGCTGCTCTGATGCCGCCGTGTTCCGGCTGTCAGC
GCAGGGGCGCCCGGTTCTTTTTGTCAAGACCGACCTGTCCGGTGCCCTGAATGAACTGCAGGACGAGGCA
GCGCGGCTATCGTGGCTGGCCACGACGGGCGTTCCTTGCGCAGCTGTGCTCGACGTTGTCACTGAAGCGG
GAAGGGACTGGCTGCTATTGGGCGAAGTGCCGGGGCAGGATCTCCTGTCATCTCACCTTGCTCCTGCCGA
GAAAGTATCCATCATGGCTGATGCAATGCGGCGGCTGCATACGCTTGATCCGGCTACCTGCCCATTCGAC
CACCAAGCGAAACATCGCATCGAGCGAGCACGTACTCGGATGGAAGCCGGTCTTGTCGATCAGGATGATC
TGGACGAAGAGCATCAGGGGCTCGCGCCAGCCGAACTGTTCGCCAGGCTCAAGGCGCGCATGCCCGACGG
CGAGGATCTCGTCGTGACCCATGGCGATGCCTGCTTGCCGAATATCATGGTGGAAAATGGCCGCTTTTCT
GGATTCATCGACTGTGGCCGGCTGGGTGTGGCGGACCGCTATCAGGACATAGCGTTGGCTACCCGTGATA
TTGCTGAAGAGCTTGGCGGCGAATGGGCTGACCGCTTCCTCGTGCTTTACGGTATCGCCGCTCCCGATTC
GCAGCGCATCGCCTTCTATCGCCTTCTTGACGAGTTCTTCTGAGCGGGACTCTGGGGTTCGAAATGACCG
ACCAAGCGACGCCCAACCTGCCATCACGAGATTTCGATTCCACCGCCGCCTTCTATGAAAGGTTGGGCTT
CGGAATCGTTTTCCGGGACGCCGGCTGGATGATCCTCCAGCGCGGGGATCTCATGCTGGAGTTCTTCGCC
CACCCCAACTTGTTTATTGCAGCTTATAATGGTTACAAATAAAGCAATAGCATCACAAATTTCACAAATA
AAGCATTTTTTTCACTGCATTCTAGTTGTGGTTTGTCCAAACTCATCAATGTATCTTATCATGTCTGTAT
ACCGTCGACCTCTAGCTAGAGCTTGGCGTAATCATGGTCATAGCTGTTTCCTGTGTGAAATTGTTATCCG
CTCACAATTCCACACAACATACGAGCCGGAAGCATAAAGTGTAAAGCCTGGGGTGCCTAATGAGTGAGCT
AACTCACATTAATTGCGTTGCGCTCACTGCCCGCTTTCCAGTCGGGAAACCTGTCGTGCCAGCTGCATTA
ATGAATCGGCCAACGCGCGGGGAGAGGCGGTTTGCGTATTGGGCGCTCTTCCGCTTCCTCGCTCACTGAC
TCGCTGCGCTCGGTCGTTCGGCTGCGGCGAGCGGTATCAGCTCACTCAAAGGCGGTAATACGGTTATCCA
CAGAATCAGGGGATAACGCAGGAAAGAACATGTGAGCAAAAGGCCAGCAAAAGGCCAGGAACCGTAAAAA
GGCCGCGTTGCTGGCGTTTTTCCATAGGCTCCGCCCCCCTGACGAGCATCACAAAAATCGACGCTCAAGT
CAGAGGTGGCGAAACCCGACAGGACTATAAAGATACCAGGCGTTTCCCCCTGGAAGCTCCCTCGTGCGCT
CTCCTGTTCCGACCCTGCCGCTTACCGGATACCTGTCCGCCTTTCTCCCTTCGGGAAGCGTGGCGCTTTC
TCATAGCTCACGCTGTAGGTATCTCAGTTCGGTGTAGGTCGTTCGCTCCAAGCTGGGCTGTGTGCACGAA
CCCCCCGTTCAGCCCGACCGCTGCGCCTTATCCGGTAACTATCGTCTTGAGTCCAACCCGGTAAGACACG
ACTTATCGCCACTGGCAGCAGCCACTGGTAACAGGATTAGCAGAGCGAGGTATGTAGGCGGTGCTACAGA
GTTCTTGAAGTGGTGGCCTAACTACGGCTACACTAGAAGAACAGTATTTGGTATCTGCGCTCTGCTGAAG
CCAGTTACCTTCGGAAAAAGAGTTGGTAGCTCTTGATCCGGCAAACAAACCACCGCTGGTAGCGGTGGTT
TTTTTGTTTGCAAGCAGCAGATTACGCGCAGAAAAAAAGGATCTCAAGAAGATCCTTTGATCTTTTCTAC
GGGGTCTGACGCTCAGTGGAACGAAAACTCACGTTAAGGGATTTTGGTCATGAGATTATCAAAAAGGATC
TTCACCTAGATCCTTTTAAATTAAAAATGAAGTTTTAAATCAATCTAAAGTATATATGAGTAAACTTGGT
CTGACAGTTACCAATGCTTAATCAGTGAGGCACCTATCTCAGCGATCTGTCTATTTCGTTCATCCATAGT
TGCCTGACTCCCCGTCGTGTAGATAACTACGATACGGGAGGGCTTACCATCTGGCCCCAGTGCTGCAATG
ATACCGCGAGACCCACGCTCACCGGCTCCAGATTTATCAGCAATAAACCAGCCAGCCGGAAGGGCCGAGC
GCAGAAGTGGTCCTGCAACTTTATCCGCCTCCATCCAGTCTATTAATTGTTGCCGGGAAGCTAGAGTAAG
TAGTTCGCCAGTTAATAGTTTGCGCAACGTTGTTGCCATTGCTACAGGCATCGTGGTGTCACGCTCGTCG
TTTGGTATGGCTTCATTCAGCTCCGGTTCCCAACGATCAAGGCGAGTTACATGATCCCCCATGTTGTGCA
AAAAAGCGGTTAGCTCCTTCGGTCCTCCGATCGTTGTCAGAAGTAAGTTGGCCGCAGTGTTATCACTCAT
GGTTATGGCAGCACTGCATAATTCTCTTACTGTCATGCCATCCGTAAGATGCTTTTCTGTGACTGGTGAG
TACTCAACCAAGTCATTCTGAGAATAGTGTATGCGGCGACCGAGTTGCTCTTGCCCGGCGTCAATACGGG
ATAATACCGCGCCACATAGCAGAACTTTAAAAGTGCTCATCATTGGAAAACGTTCTTCGGGGCGAAAACT
CTCAAGGATCTTACCGCTGTTGAGATCCAGTTCGATGTAACCCACTCGTGCACCCAACTGATCTTCAGCA
TCTTTTACTTTCACCAGCGTTTCTGGGTGAGCAAAAACAGGAAGGCAAAATGCCGCAAAAAAGGGAATAA
GGGCGACACGGAAATGTTGAATACTCATACTCTTCCTTTTTCAATATTATTGAAGCATTTATCAGGGTTA
TTGTCTCATGAGCGGATACATATTTGAATGTATTTAGAAAAATAAACAAATAGGGGTTCCGCGCACATTT
CCCCGAAAAGTGCCACCTGACGTCGACGGATCGGGAGATCTCCCGATCCCCTATGGTGCACTCTCAGTAC
AATCTGCTCTGATGCCGCATAGTTAAGCCAGTATCTGCTCCCTGCTTGTGTGTTGGAGGTCGCTGAGTAG
TGCGCGAGCAAAATTTAAGCTACAACAAGGCAAGGCTTGACCGACAATTGCATGAAGAATCTGCTTAGGG
TTAGGCGTTTTGCGCTGCTTCGCGATGTACGGGCCAGATATACGCGTT
