>Addgene plasmid #169723 | SPOP-V5 (BTB+BACK) | depositor partial sequence | sequence record 331066 | SPOP-V5 (BTB+BACK) sequence 1883 bps
ATTGACGCAAATGGGCGGTAGGCGTGTACGGTGGGAGGTCTATATAAGCAGAGCTCTCTGGCTAACTAGA
GAACCCACTGCTTACTGGCTTATCGAAATTAATACGACTCACTATAGGGAGACCCAAGCTGGCTAGCGTT
TAAACTTAAGCTTGGTACCGAGCTCGGATCCACTAGTCCAGTGTGGTGGAATTCTGCAGATATCATGGGT
AAGCCTATCCCGAATTCTGCAGATATCATGGGTAAGCCTATCCCTAACCCTCTCCTCGGTCTCGATTCTA
CGATGTCAAGGGTTCCAAGTCCTCCACCTCCGGCAGAAATGTCGAGTGGTCCCGTTGCCGAGAGCTGGTG
CTATACACAGATCAAGGTAGTGAAGTTCTCCTACATGTGGACCATCAATAACTTTAGTTTTTGCCGGGAG
GAAATGGGTGAAGTCATAAAAAGTTCAACTTTTTCATCAGGAGCCAATGATAAACTGAAATGGTGTTTGC
GAGTAAACCCGAAAGGGCTAGATGAAGAAAGCAAAGATTACCTGTCGCTTTACCTGTTGTTGGTCAGCTG
TCCAAAGAGTGAAGTTCGGGCAAAGTTCAAGTTCTCCATCCTGAATGCCAAGGGAGAAGAAACCAAAGCT
ATGGAGAGTCAGCGAGCTTATAGGTTCGTGCAAGGCAAAGACTGGGGATTCAAAAAATTCATCCGCAGAG
ATTTTCTCTTGGACGAGGCCAATGGGCTTCTCCCTGATGACAAGCTCACCCTCTTCTGTGAGGTGAGTGT
AGTACAAGACTCTGTCAATATTTCTGGGCAGAATACTATGAACATGGTAAAGGTTCCTGAATGCCGGGAC
GCAGATGAGGACGGAGGGGATTGGGAGAACTCTCGATTCACCGACTGCTGCTTGTGTGTGGCTGGTCAAG
AATTCCAGGCTCACAAGGCTAAGTTAGCAGCTCGTTCTCCAGTCTTCAGTGCCATGTTTGAACATGAAAT
GGAGGAGAGCAAAAAGAATCGGGTTGAGATTAACGACGTGGAGCCTGAGGTGTTTAAGGAGATGATGTGC
TTCATCTACACGGGGAAGGCGCCGAACCTCGACAAGATGGCTGACGACTTGCTGGCAGCTGCCGATAAGT
ACGCCCTGGAGCGTCTGAAGGTCATGTGTGAGGACGCCCTCTGCAGTAACCTCTCTGTGGAGAACGCTGC
AGAGATTCTCATCCTGGCTGACCTCCACAGCGCAGATCAGCTGAAGACGCAGGCAGTTGATTTCATCAAC
TATCATGCTTCGGATGTCTTGGAGACCTCTGGGTGGAAGTCAATGGTGGTGTCACATCCCCACTTAGTGG
CAGAAGCAGAGCGTTCTCTGGCTTCAGCACAGTGCCCTTTCCTGGGGCCCCCACGCAAACGCCTGAAGCA
ATCCTAATCTAGAGGGCCCGTTTAAACCCGCTGATCAGCCTCGACTGTGCCTTCTAGTTGCCAGCCATCT
GTTGTTTGCCCCTCCCCCGTGCCTTCCTTGACCCTGGAAGGTGCCACTCCCACTGTCCTTTCCTAATAAA
ATGAGGAAATTGCATCGCATTGTCTGAGTAGGTGTCATTCTATTCTGGGGGGTGGGGTGGGGCAGGACAG
CAAGGGGGAGGATTGGGAAGACAATAGCAGGCATGCTGGGGATGCGGTGGGCTCTATGGCTTCTGAGGCG
GAAAGAACCAGCTGGGGCTCTAGGGGGTATCCCC
[124 nt withheld, positions 1715-1838]
C
[44 nt withheld, positions 1840-1883]
